>Addgene plasmid #77148 | ITPK1 gRNA (BRDN0001145089) | addgene full sequence | sequence record 187208 | Addgene Assembled Sequence
CCCGGGTGCAAAGATGGATAAAGTTTTAAACAGAGAGGAATCTTTGCAGCTAATGGACCTTCTAGGTCTT
GAAAGGAGTGGGAATTGGCTCCGGTGCCCGTCAGTGGGCAGAGCGCACATCGCCCACAGTCCCCGAGAAG
TTGGGGGGAGGGGTCGGCAATTGATCCGGTGCCTAGAGAAGGTGGCGCGGGGTAAACTGGGAAAGTGATG
TCGTGTACTGGCTCCGCCTTTTTCCCGAGGGTGGGGGAGAACCGTATATAAGTGCAGTAGTCGCCGTGAA
CGTTCTTTTTCGCAACGGGTTTGCCGCCAGAACACAGGTAAGTGCCGTGTGTGGTTCCCGCGGGCCTGGC
CTCTTTACGGGTTATGGCCCTTGCGTGCCTTGAATTACTTCCACCTGGCTGCAGTACGTGATTCTTGATC
CCGAGCTTCGGGTTGGAAGTGGGTGGGAGAGTTCGAGGCCTTGCGCTTAAGGAGCCCCTTCGCCTCGTGC
TTGAGTTGAGGCCTGGCCTGGGCGCTGGGGCCGCCGCGTGCGAATCTGGTGGCACCTTCGCGCCTGTCTC
GCTGCTTTCGATAAGTCTCTAGCCATTTAAAATTTTTGATGACCTGCTGCGACGCTTTTTTTCTGGCAAG
ATAGTCTTGTAAATGCGGGCCAAGATCTGCACACTGGTATTTCGGTTTTTGGGGCCGCGGGCGGCGACGG
GGCCCGTGCGTCCCAGCGCACATGTTCGGCGAGGCGGGGCCTGCGAGCGCGGCCACCGAGAATCGGACGG
GGGTAGTCTCAAGCTGGCCGGCCTGCTCTGGTGCCTGGCCTCGCGCCGCCGTGTATCGCCCCGCCCTGGG
CGGCAAGGCTGGCCCGGTCGGCACCAGTTGCGTGAGCGGAAAGATGGCCGCTTCCCGGCCCTGCTGCAGG
GAGCTCAAAATGGAGGACGCGGCGCTCGGGAGAGCGGGCGGGTGAGTCACCCACACAAAGGAAAAGGGCC
TTTCCGTCCTCAGCCGTCGCTTCATGTGACTCCACGGAGTACCGGGCGCCGTCCAGGCACCTCGATTAGT
TCTCGAGCTTTTGGAGTACGTCGTCTTTAGGTTGGGGGGAGGGGTTTTATGCGATGGAGTTTCCCCACAC
TGAGTGGGTGGAGACTGAAGTTAGGCCAGCTTGGCACTTGATGTAATTCTCCTTGGAATTTGCCCTTTTT
GAGTTTGGATCTTGGTTCATTCTCAAGCCTCAGACAGTGGTTCAAAGTTTTTTTCTTCCATTTCAGGTGT
CGTGACGTACGGCCACCATGACCGAGTACAAGCCCACGGTGCGCCTCGCCACCCGCGACGACGTCCCCAG
GGCCGTACGCACCCTCGCCGCCGCGTTCGCCGACTACCCCGCCACGCGCCACACCGTCGATCCGGACCGC
CACATCGAGCGGGTCACCGAGCTGCAAGAACTCTTCCTCACGCGCGTCGGGCTCGACATCGGCAAGGTGT
GGGTCGCGGACGACGGCGCCGCCGTGGCGGTCTGGACCACGCCGGAGAGCGTCGAAGCGGGGGCGGTGTT
CGCCGAGATCGGCCCGCGCATGGCCGAGTTGAGCGGTTCCCGGCTGGCCGCGCAGCAACAGATGGAAGGC
CTCCTGGCGCCGCACCGGCCCAAGGAGCCCGCGTGGTTCCTGGCCACCGTCGGAGTCTCGCCCGACCACC
AGGGCAAGGGTCTGGGCAGCGCCGTCGTGCTCCCCGGAGTGGAGGCGGCCGAGCGCGCCGGGGTGCCCGC
CTTCCTGGAGACCTCCGCGCCCCGCAACCTCCCCTTCTACGAGCGGCTCGGCTTCACCGTCACCGCCGAC
GTCGAGGTGCCCGAAGGACCGCGCACCTGGTGCATGACCCGCAAGCCCGGTGCCTGAACGCGTTAAGTCG
ACAATCAACCTCTGGATTACAAAATTTGTGAAAGATTGACTGGTATTCTTAACTATGTTGCTCCTTTTAC
GCTATGTGGATACGCTGCTTTAATGCCTTTGTATCATGCTATTGCTTCCCGTATGGCTTTCATTTTCTCC
TCCTTGTATAAATCCTGGTTGCTGTCTCTTTATGAGGAGTTGTGGCCCGTTGTCAGGCAACGTGGCGTGG
TGTGCACTGTGTTTGCTGACGCAACCCCCACTGGTTGGGGCATTGCCACCACCTGTCAGCTCCTTTCCGG
GACTTTCGCTTTCCCCCTCCCTATTGCCACGGCGGAACTCATCGCCGCCTGCCTTGCCCGCTGCTGGACA
GGGGCTCGGCTGTTGGGCACTGACAATTCCGTGGTGTTGTCGGGGAAATCATCGTCCTTTCCTTGGCTGC
TCGCCTGTGTTGCCACCTGGATTCTGCGCGGGACGTCCTTCTGCTACGTCCCTTCGGCCCTCAATCCAGC
GGACCTTCCTTCCCGCGGCCTGCTGCCGGCTCTGCGGCCTCTTCCGCGTCTTCGCCTTCGCCCTCAGACG
AGTCGGATCTCCCTTTGGGCCGCCTCCCCGCGTCGACTTTAAGACCAATGACTTACAAGGCAGCTGTAGA
TCTTAGCCACTTTTTAAAAGAAAAGGGGGGACTGGAAGGGCTAATTCACTCCCAACGAAGACAAGATCTG
CTTTTTGCTTGTACTGGGTCTCTCTGGTTAGACCAGATCTGAGCCTGGGAGCTCTCTGGCTAACTAGGGA
ACCCACTGCTTAAGCCTCAATAAAGCTTGCCTTGAGTGCTTCAAGTAGTGTGTGCCCGTCTGTTGTGTGA
CTCTGGTAACTAGAGATCCCTCAGACCCTTTTAGTCAGTGTGGAAAATCTCTAGCAGTACGTATAGTAGT
TCATGTCATCTTATTATTCAGTATTTATAACTTGCAAAGAAATGAATATCAGAGAGTGAGAGGAACTTGT
TTATTGCAGCTTATAATGGTTACAAATAAAGCAATAGCATCACAAATTTCACAAATAAAGCATTTTTTTC
ACTGCATTCTAGTTGTGGTTTGTCCAAACTCATCAATGTATCTTATCATGTCTGGCTCTAGCTATCCCGC
CCCTAACTCCGCCCATCCCGCCCCTAACTCCGCCCAGTTCCGCCCATTCTCCGCCCCATGGCTGACTAAT
TTTTTTTATTTATGCAGAGGCCGAGGCCGCCTCGGCCTCTGAGCTATTCCAGAAGTAGTGAGGAGGCTTT
TTTGGAGGCCTAGGGACGTACCCAATTCGCCCTATAGTGAGTCGTATTACGCGCGCTCACTGGCCGTCGT
TTTACAACGTCGTGACTGGGAAAACCCTGGCGTTACCCAACTTAATCGCCTTGCAGCACATCCCCCTTTC
GCCAGCTGGCGTAATAGCGAAGAGGCCCGCACCGATCGCCCTTCCCAACAGTTGCGCAGCCTGAATGGCG
AATGGG
[124 nt withheld, positions 3367-3490]
C
[91 nt withheld, positions 3492-3582]
A
[49 nt withheld, positions 3584-3632]
CCTTTGACGTTGGAGTCCACGTTCTTT
[37 nt withheld, positions 3660-3696]
ACCCTATCTCGGTCTATTCTTTTGATTTATAAGGGATTTTGCCGATTTCGGCCTATTGGTTAAAAAATGA
GCTGATTTAACAAAAATTTAACGCGAATTTTAACAAAATATTAACGCTTACAATTTAGGTGGCACTTTTC
GGGGAAATGTGCGCGGAACCCCTATTTGTTTATTTTTCTAAATACATTCAAATATGTATCCGCTCATGAG
ACAATAACCCTGATAAATGCTTCAATAATATTGAAAAAGGAAGAGTATGAGTATTCAACATTTCCGTGTC
GCCCTTATTCCCTTTTTTGCGGCATTTTGCCTTCCTGTTTTTGCTCACCCAGAAACGCTGGTGAAAGTAA
AAGATGCTGAAGATCAGTTGGGTGCACGAGTGGGTTACATCGAACTGGATCTCAACAGCGGTAAGATCCT
TGAGAGTTTTCGCCCCGAAGAACGTTTTCCAATGATGAGCACTTTTAAAGTTCTGCTATGTGGCGCGGTA
TTATCCCGTATTGACGCCGGGCAAGAGCAACTCGGTCGCCGCATACACTATTCTCAGAATGACTTGGTTG
AGTACTCACCAGTCACAGAAAAGCATCTTACGGATGGCATGACAGTAAGAGAATTATGCAGTGCTGCCAT
AACCATGAGTGATAACACTGCGGCCAACTTACTTCTGACAACGATCGGAGGACCGAAGGAGCTAACCGCT
TTTTTGCACAACATGGGGGATCATGTAACTCGCCTTGATCGTTGGGAACCGGAGCTGAATGAAGCCATAC
CAAACGACGAGCGTGACACCACGATGCCTGTAGCAATGGCAACAACGTTGCGCAAACTATTAACTGGCGA
ACTACTTACTCTAGCTTCCCGGCAACAATTAATAGACTGGATGGAGGCGGATAAAGTTGCAGGACCACTT
CTGCGCTCGGCCCTTCCGGCTGGCTGGTTTATTGCTGATAAATCTGGAGCCGGTGAGCGTGGGTCTCGCG
GTATCATTGCAGCACTGGGGCCAGATGGTAAGCCCTCCCGTATCGTAGTTATCTACACGACGGGGAGTCA
GGCAACTATGGATGAACGAAATAGACAGATCGCTGAGATAGGTGCCTCACTGATTAAGCATTGGTAACTG
TCAGACCAAGTTTACTCATATATACTTTAGATTGATTTAAAACTTCATTTTTAATTTAAAAGGATCTAGG
TGAAGATCCTTTTTGATAATCTCATGACCAAAATCCCTTAACGTGAGTTTTCGTTCCACTGAGCGTCAGA
CCCCGTAGAAAAGATCAAAGGATCTTCTTGAGATCCTTTTTTTCTGCGCGTAATCTGCTGCTTGCAAACA
AAAAAACCACCGCTACCAGCGGTGGTTTGTTTGCCGGATCAAGAGCTACCAACTCTTTTTCCGAAGGTAA
CTGGCTTCAGCAGAGCGCAGATACCAAATACTGTTCTTCTAGTGTAGCCGTAGTTAGGCCACCACTTCAA
GAACTCTGTAGCACCGCCTACATACCTCGCTCTGCTAATCCTGTTACCAGTGGCTGCTGCCAGTGGCGAT
AAGTCGTGTCTTACCGGGTTGGACTCAAGACGATAGTTACCGGATAAGGCGCAGCGGTCGGGCTGAACGG
GGGGTTCGTGCACACAGCCCAGCTTGGAGCGAACGACCTACACCGAACTGAGATACCTACAGCGTGAGCT
ATGAGAAAGCGCCACGCTTCCCGAAGGGAGAAAGGCGGACAGGTATCCGGTAAGCGGCAGGGTCGGAACA
GGAGAGCGCACGAGGGAGCTTCCAGGGGGAAACGCCTGGTATCTTTATAGTCCTGTCGGGTTTCGCCACC
TCTGACTTGAGCGTCGATTTTTGTGATGCTCGTCAGGGGGGCGGAGCCTATGGAAAAACGCCAGCAACGC
GGCCTTTTTACGGTTCCTGGCCTTTTGCTGGCCTTTTGCTCACATGTTCTTTCCTGCGTTATCCCCTGAT
TCTGTGGATAACCGTATTACCGCCTTTGAGTGAGCTGATACCGCTCGCCGCAGCCGAACGACCGAGCGCA
GCGAGTCAGTGAGCGAGGAAGCGGAAGAGCGCCCAATACGCAAACCGCCTCTCCCCGCGCGTTGGCCGAT
TCATTAATGCAGCTGGCACGACAGGTTTCCCGACTGGAAAGCGGGCAGTGAGCGCAACGCAATTAATGTG
AGTTAGCTCACTCATTAGGCACCCCAGGCTTTACACTTTATGCTTCCGGCTCGTATGTTGTGTGGAATTG
TGAGCGGATAACAATTTCACACAGGAAACAGCTATGACCATGATTACGCCAAGCGCGCAATTAACCCTCA
CTAAAGGGAACAAAAGCTGGAGCTGCAAGCTTAATGTAGTCTTATGCAATACTCTTGTAGTCTTGCAACA
TGGTAACGATGAGTTAGCAACATGCCTTACAAGGAGAGAAAAAGCACCGTGCATGCCGATTGGTGGAAGT
AAGGTGGTACGATCGTGCCTTATTAGGAAGGCAACAGACGGGTCTGACATGGATTGGACGAACCACTGAA
TTGCCGCATTGCAGAGATATTGTATTTAAGTGCCTAGCTCGATACATAAACGGGTCTCTCTGGTTAGACC
AGATCTGAGCCTGGGAGCTCTCTGGCTAACTAGGGAACCCACTGCTTAAGCCTCAATAAAGCTTGCCTTG
AGTGCTTCAAGTAGTGTGTGCCCGTCTGTTGTGTGACTCTGGTAACTAGAGATCCCTCAGACCCTTTTAG
TCAGTGTGGAAAATCTCTAGCAGTGGCGCCCGAACAGGGACTTGAAAGCGAAAGGGAAACCAGAGGAGCT
CTCTCGACGCAGGACTCGGCTTGCTGAAGCGCGCACGGCAAGAGGCGAGGGGCGGCGACTGGTGAGTACG
CCAAAAATTTTGACTAGCGGAGGCTAGAAGGAGAGAGATGGGTGCGAGAGCGTCAGTATTAAGCGGGGGA
GAATTAGATCGCGATGGGAAAAAATTCGGTTAAGGCCAGGGGGAAAGAAAAAATATAAATTAAAACATAT
AGTATGGGCAAGCAGGGAGCTAGAACGATTCGCAGTTAATCCTGGCCTGTTAGAAACATCAGAAGGCTGT
AGACAAATACTGGGACAGCTACAACCATCCCTTCAGACAGGATCAGAAGAACTTAGATCATTATATAATA
CAGTAGCAACCCTCTATTGTGTGCATCAAAGGATAGAGATAAAAGACACCAAGGAAGCTTTAGACAAGAT
AGAGGAAGAGCAAAACAAAAGTAAGACCACCGCACAGCAAGCGGCCGCTGATCTTCAGACCTGGAGGAGG
AGATATGAGGGACAATTGGAGAAGTGAATTATATAAATATAAAGTAGTAAAAATTGAACCATTAGGAGTA
GCACCCACCAAGGCAAAGAGAAGAGTGGTGCAGAGAGAAAAAAGAGCAGTGGGAATAGGAGCTTTGTTCC
TTGGGTTCTTGGGAGCAGCAGGAAGCACTATGGGCGCAGCGTCAATGACGCTGACGGTACAGGCCAGACA
ATTATTGTCTGGTATAGTGCAGCAGCAGAACAATTTGCTGAGGGCTATTGAGGCGCAACAGCATCTGTTG
CAACTCACAGTCTGGGGCATCAAGCAGCTCCAGGCAAGAATCCTGGCTGTGGAAAGATACCTAAAGGATC
AACAGCTCCTGGGGATTTGGGGTTGCTCTGGAAAACTCATTTGCACCACTGCTGTGCCTTGGAATGCTAG
TTGGAGTAATAAATCTCTGGAACAGATTTGGAATCACACGACCTGGATGGAGTGGGACAGAGAAATTAAC
AATTACACAAGCTTAATACACTCCTTAATTGAAGAATCGCAAAACCAGCAAGAAAAGAATGAACAAGAAT
TATTGGAATTAGATAAATGGGCAAGTTTGTGGAATTGGTTTAACATAACAAATTGGCTGTGGTATATAAA
ATTATTCATAATGATAGTAGGAGGCTTGGTAGGTTTAAGAATAGTTTTTGCTGTACTTTCTATAGTGAAT
AGAGTTAGGCAGGGATATTCACCATTATCGTTTCAGACCCACCTCCCAACCCCGAGGGGACCCAGAGAGG
GCCTATTTCCCATGATTCCTTCATATTTGCATATACGATACAAGGCTGTTAGAGAGATAATTAGAATTAA
TTTGACTGTAAACACAAAGATATTAGTACAAAATACGTGACGTAGAAAGTAATAATTTCTTGGGTAGTTT
GCAGTTTTAAAATTATGTTTTAAAATGGACTATCATATGCTTACCGTAACTTGAAAGTATTTCGATTTCT
TGGCTTTATATATCTTGTGGAAAGGACGAAACACCGGGTTGGCGAGTCCTACACCGGTTTTAGAGCTAGA
AATAGCAAGTTAAAATAAGGCTAGTCCGTTATCAACTTGAAAAAGTGGCACCGAGTCGGTGCTTTTTTAA
GCTTGGCGTAACTAGATCTTGAGACAAATGGCAGTATTCATCCACAATTTTAAAAGAAAAGGGGGGATTG
GGGGGTACAGTGCAGGGGAAAGAATAGTAGACATAATAGCAACAGACATACAAACTAAAGAATTACAAAA
ACAAATTACAAAAATTCAAAATTTTCGGGTTTATTACAGGGACAGCAGAGATCCACTTTGGCGCCGGCTC
GAGGGGG
Features (pLannotate 1.2.2; 29 found; start..end, strand, type, name):
     14..80      +  CDS            small t antigen (fragment): SV40 (simian virus 40) small t antigen
    106..317     +  promoter       EF-1α core promoter: core promoter for human elongation factor EF-1α
    318..1256    +  intron         EF-1α intron A: intron upstream of the start codon of human EF-1α
   1278..1877    +  CDS            PuroR (fragment): puromycin N-acetyltransferase; pac from Streptomyces; confers resistance to puromycin
   1893..2481    +  misc_feature   WPRE: woodchuck hepatitis virus posttranscriptional regulatory element
   2532..2551    +  misc_feature   cPPT/CTS (fragment): central polypurine tract and central termination sequence of HIV-1
   2553..2786    +  LTR            3' LTR (ΔU3): self-inactivating 3' long terminal repeat (LTR) from HIV-1
   2864..2985    +  polyA_signal   SV40 poly(A) signal: SV40 polyadenylation signal
   3025..3160    +  rep_origin     SV40 ori: SV40 origin of replication
   3181..3199    -  promoter       T7 promoter: promoter for bacteriophage T7 RNA polymerase
   3207..3362    +  CDS            lacZα (fragment): LacZα fragment of β-galactosidase; lacZ fragment
   3367..3795    +  rep_origin     f1 ori (sequence partly withheld): f1 bacteriophage origin of replication; arrow indicates direction of (+) strand synthesis
   3848..3952    +  promoter       AmpR promoter: bla
   3953..4813    +  CDS            AmpR: β-lactamase; bla; confers resistance to ampicillin, carbenicillin, and related antibiotics
   4984..5572    +  rep_origin     ori: high-copy-number ColE1/pMB1/pBR322/pUC origin of replication
   5755..5847    +  CDS            lacI (fragment): lac repressor; lacI; The lac repressor binds to the lac operator to inhibit transcription in E. coli. This inhibition can be relieved by adding lactose or isopropyl-β-D-thiogalactopyranoside (IPTG).
   5860..5881    +  protein_bind   CAP binding site: CAP binding activates transcription in the presence of cAMP. E. coli catabolite activator protein
   5896..5926    +  promoter       lac promoter: promoter for the E. coli lac operon
   5934..5950    +  protein_bind   lac operator: The lac repressor binds to the lac operator to inhibit transcription in E. coli. This inhibition can be relieved by adding lactose or isopropyl-β-D-thiogalactopyranoside (IPTG). lac repressor encoded by lacI
   5995..6013    +  promoter       T3 promoter: promoter for bacteriophage T3 RNA polymerase
   6041..6267    +  promoter       RSV promoter: Rous sarcoma virus enhancer/promoter
   6268..6448    +  LTR            5' LTR (truncated): truncated 5' long terminal repeat (LTR) from HIV-1
   6495..6620    +  misc_feature   HIV-1 Ψ: packaging signal of human immunodeficiency virus type 1
   6604..6967    +  CDS            HIV-1 gag (fragment): gag protein from human immunodeficiency virus 1; gag
   7113..7346    +  misc_feature   RRE: The Rev response element (RRE) of HIV-1 allows for Rev-dependent mRNA export from the nucleus to the cytoplasm.
   7723..7749    +  CDS            Rev (fragment): human immunodeficiency virus 1 (HIV-1) Rev protein; rev; enhances nuclear export of unspliced and incompletely spliced viral mRNAs
   7753..7993    +  promoter       U6 promoter: RNA polymerase III promoter for human U6 snRNA
   8023..8098    +  misc_RNA       gRNA scaffold: guide RNA scaffold for the Streptococcus pyogenes CRISPR/Cas9 system
   8154..8271    +  misc_feature   cPPT/CTS: central polypurine tract and central termination sequence of HIV-1
