[The description below was written by a language model from this plasmid's Addgene catalogue record and pLannotate feature annotations shown in this document.]
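Description:
ITPK1 gRNA (BRDN0001145089) is a third-generation lentiviral CRISPR guide plasmid built on the lentiGuide-Puro backbone and designed to target human ITPK1. It is propagated in E. coli as a high-copy plasmid through a ColE1/pUC-type origin with ampicillin selection (AmpR). The backbone also carries an f1 origin, an SV40 origin and poly(A) signal, and remnants of a lac/T7/T3 cloning region. The 8.3 kb assembled sequence is annotated across the whole plasmid, and several short hits (small t antigen, lacI, lacZα, gag and Rev fragments) appear to be residual or partial matches rather than functional genes.

The viral cassette is driven by an RSV promoter fused to a truncated HIV-1 5' LTR, which makes genomic RNA production Tat-independent. It is followed by the Ψ packaging signal, the RRE for Rev-dependent export, a cPPT/CTS, and a self-inactivating ΔU3 3' LTR. Within this unit, a human U6 Pol III promoter transcribes the ITPK1-specific spacer joined to the Streptococcus pyogenes gRNA scaffold. Downstream, an EF-1α core promoter with intron A expresses puromycin N-acetyltransferase, allowing selection of transduced mammalian cells, and a WPRE enhances transcript expression.

The guide was designed against three ITPK1 reference transcripts. The plasmid does not encode Cas9, so it must be paired with a separate Cas9 lentivector such as lentiCas9-Blast or used in cells that already express Cas9. It belongs to a human kinome gRNA collection associated with work on optimized sgRNA design, and it is suited to knockout of ITPK1 in human cells after lentiviral delivery.
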