Addgene plasmid #77148: ITPK1 gRNA (BRDN0001145089)
Purpose: 3rd generation lentiviral gRNA plasmid targeting human ITPK1
Depositing lab: John Doench & David Root. Depositing organization: Broad Institute. Publication: Optimized sgRNA design to maximize activity and minimize off-target effects of CRISPR-Cas9. Doench JG, Fusi N, Sullender M, Hegde M, Vaimberg EW, Donovan KF, Smith I, Tothova Z, Wilen C, Orchard R, Virgin HW, Listgarten J, Root DE. Nat Biotechnol. 2016 Jan 18. doi: 10.1038/nbt.3437. PubMed 26780180.
Backbone
  Vector backbone: lentiGuide-Puro
  Backbone manufacturer: Zhang Lab (Addgene plasmid # 52963)
  Vector type: Mammalian Expression, Lentiviral, CRISPR
  Selectable markers: Puromycin
Growth in bacteria
  Bacterial resistance: Ampicillin, 100 μg/mL
  Growth temperature: 37°C
  Growth strain: DH5alpha
  Copy number: High Copy
Gene/Insert
  Gene/Insert name: ITPK1 (alt names: ITPK1; NM_001142593.1)
  gRNA/shRNA sequence: GGTTGGCGAGTCCTACACCG
  Species: H. sapiens (human)
  Entrez Gene: ITPK1 (a.k.a. ITRPK1)
  Promoter: hU6
  Cloning method: Unknown
  Sequencing primers: 5′ U6-F; 3′ pS2-R
Terms and licenses: Academic/Nonprofit Terms; Industry Terms: Not Available to Industry
Depositor comments: The gRNA was designed to target the following Genbank reference sequence(s): NM_001142593.1,NM_001142594.1,NM_014216.4. Note that this plasmid does NOT contain Cas9. It should be used in conjunction with lentiCas9-Blast (Addgene #52962) or otherwise with cell lines already expressing Cas9. Browse the full kinome gRNA library at http://www.addgene.org/pooled-library/broadgpp-human-kinome/ or visit http://www.broadinstitute.org/rnai/public/ for detailed protocols and information.
How to cite: ITPK1 gRNA (BRDN0001145089) was a gift from John Doench & David Root (Addgene plasmid # 77148 ; http://n2t.net/addgene:77148 ; RRID:Addgene_77148)
