>Addgene plasmid #77148 | ITPK1 gRNA (BRDN0001145089) | depositor partial sequence | sequence record 144608 | Target Sequence
GGTTGGCGAGTCCTACACCG
