>Addgene plasmid #77148 | ITPK1 gRNA (BRDN0001145089) | addgene partial sequence | sequence record 187207 | hU6-F
ACGTAGAAAGTAATAATTTCTTGGGTAGTTTGCAGTTTTAAAATTATGTTTTAAAATGGACTATCATATG
CTTACCGTAACTTGAAAGTATTTCGATTTCTTGGCTTTATATATCTTGTGGAAAGGACGAAACACCGGGT
TGGCGAGTCCTACACCGGTTTTAGAGCTAGAAATAGCAAGTTAAAATAAGGCTAGTCCGTTATCAACTTG
AAAAAGTGGCACCGAGTCGGTGCTTTTTTAAGCTTGGCGTAACTAGATCTTGAGACAAATGGCAGTATTC
ATCCACAATTTTAAAAGAAAAGGGGGGATTGGGGGGTACAGTGCAGGGGAAAGAATAGTAGACATAATAG
CAACAGACATACAAACTAAAGAATTACAAAAACAAATTACAAAAATTCAAAATTTTCGGGTTTATTACAG
GGACAGCAGAGATCCACTTTGGCGCCGGCTCGAGGGGGCCCGGGTGCAAAGATGGATAAAGTTTTAAACA
GAGAGGAATCTTTGCAGCTAATGGACCTTCTAGGTCTTGAAAGGAGTGGGAATTGGCTCCGGTGCCCGTC
AGTGGGCAGA
